Addgene plasmid #216699: pmCherryC1-Pacer K534N, R623T
Purpose: Mammalian expression of Pacer mutant
Depositing lab: James Hurley. Depositing organization: University of California, Berkeley. Publication: A RAB7A phosphoswitch coordinates Rubicon Homology protein regulation of Parkin-dependent mitophagy. Tudorica DA, Basak B, Puerta Cordova AS, Khuu G, Rose K, Lazarou M, Holzbaur ELF, Hurley JH. J Cell Biol. 2024 Jul 1;223(7):e202309015. doi: 10.1083/jcb.202309015. Epub 2024 May 10. PubMed 38728007.
Backbone
  Vector backbone: pmCherryC1
  Vector type: Mammalian Expression
  Selectable markers: Neomycin (select with G418)
Growth in bacteria
  Bacterial resistance: Kanamycin, 50 μg/mL
  Growth temperature: 37°C
  Growth strain: DH5alpha
  Copy number: High Copy
Gene/Insert
  Gene/Insert name: Pacer
  Species: H. sapiens (human)
  Mutation: K534N, R623T
  Entrez Gene: RUBCNL (a.k.a. C13orf18, KIAA0226L, PACER)
  Tag / fusion protein: mCherry (N terminal on backbone)
  Cloning method: Restriction Enzyme; 5′ cloning site unknown (unknown if destroyed)
Terms and licenses: Academic/Nonprofit Terms; Industry Terms: Not Available to Industry
How to cite: pmCherryC1-Pacer K534N, R623T was a gift from James Hurley (Addgene plasmid # 216699)
