[The description below was written by a language model from this plasmid's Addgene catalogue record and pLannotate feature annotations shown in this document.]
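Description:
pmCherryC1-Pacer K534N, R623T is a 6.7 kb mammalian expression plasmid built on the pmCherryC1 backbone and encoding a mutant form of human Pacer (RUBCNL, also known as C13orf18 or KIAA0226L) fused to an N-terminal mCherry tag. Expression is driven by the human cytomegalovirus immediate early enhancer and promoter. The mCherry coding sequence lies immediately downstream, followed after a short linker by the Pacer open reading frame, so the product is a red fluorescent fusion protein. A remnant of the multiple cloning site follows the insert, and the transcript is terminated by the SV40 polyadenylation signal. The insert carries two point substitutions, K534N and R623T. The record does not state their functional effect. The insert was introduced by restriction cloning, but the cloning sites used are not recorded.

The plasmid replicates in E. coli from a high-copy ColE1/pUC-type origin and also carries an f1 phage origin. A single Tn5 aminoglycoside phosphotransferase (NeoR/KanR) gene provides selection in both hosts. A bacterial bla-type promoter drives it for kanamycin resistance in bacteria, while the adjacent SV40 enhancer/early promoter, together with the HSV TK polyadenylation signal, drives it for G418 selection in mammalian cells. The short large T antigen, ble and bGH poly(A) annotations are fragment matches within backbone sequence, not functional elements.

The stated purpose is mammalian expression of the Pacer mutant. The mCherry fusion would allow the protein to be visualised in transfected cells by fluorescence microscopy. The associated publication concerns how Rubicon Homology proteins are regulated by a RAB7A phosphoswitch in Parkin-dependent mitophagy.
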