Features (pLannotate 1.2.2; 15 found; start..end, strand, type, name):
     61..364     +  enhancer       CMV enhancer: human cytomegalovirus immediate early enhancer
    365..568     +  promoter       CMV promoter: human cytomegalovirus (CMV) immediate early promoter
    613..1320    +  CDS            mCherry: mCherry is a basic (constitutively fluorescent) red fluorescent protein published in 2004, derived from Discosoma sp.. It is reported to be a very rapidly-maturing monomer with low acid sensitivity.
   1336..3321    +  CDS            RUBCNL: PACER_HUMAN - Also known as C13orf18 From Homo sapiens (Human).
   3325..3351    +  misc_feature   MCS (fragment): multiple cloning site
   3368..3452    +  CDS            large T antigen (fragment): large T antigen from SV40 (simian virus 40)
   3475..3596    +  polyA_signal   SV40 poly(A) signal: SV40 polyadenylation signal
   3630..4058    -  rep_origin     f1 ori (sequence partly withheld): f1 bacteriophage origin of replication; arrow indicates direction of (+) strand synthesis
   4085..4189    +  promoter       AmpR promoter: bla
   4191..4548    +  promoter       SV40 promoter: SV40 enhancer and early promoter
   4583..5377    +  CDS            NeoR/KanR: aminoglycoside phosphotransferase from Tn5; aph(3')-II (or nptII); confers resistance to neomycin, kanamycin, and G418 (Geneticin®)
   5398..5550    +  CDS            ble (fragment): BLE_KLEPN - Experimental evidence at protein level: Swiss-Prot protein existence level 1. Binding protein with a strong affinity to the bleomycin family of antibiotics. Binds to CL990; an antimitotic-antibiotic compound. From Klebsiella pneumoniae.
   5609..5656    +  polyA_signal   HSV TK poly(A) signal: herpes simplex virus thymidine kinase polyadenylation signal (Cole and Stacy, 1985)
   5747..5763    -  polyA_signal   bGH poly(A) signal (fragment): bovine growth hormone polyadenylation signal
   5985..6573    +  rep_origin     ori: high-copy-number ColE1/pMB1/pBR322/pUC origin of replication
>Addgene plasmid #216699 | pmCherryC1-Pacer K534N, R623T | depositor full sequence | sequence record 422724 | pmCherryC1-Pacer K534N, R623T sequence 6687 bps
TAGTTATTAATAGTAATCAATTACGGGGTCATTAGTTCATAGCCCATATATGGAGTTCCGCGTTACATAA
CTTACGGTAAATGGCCCGCCTGGCTGACCGCCCAACGACCCCCGCCCATTGACGTCAATAATGACGTATG
TTCCCATAGTAACGCCAATAGGGACTTTCCATTGACGTCAATGGGTGGAGTATTTACGGTAAACTGCCCA
CTTGGCAGTACATCAAGTGTATCATATGCCAAGTACGCCCCCTATTGACGTCAATGACGGTAAATGGCCC
GCCTGGCATTATGCCCAGTACATGACCTTATGGGACTTTCCTACTTGGCAGTACATCTACGTATTAGTCA
TCGCTATTACCATGGTGATGCGGTTTTGGCAGTACATCAATGGGCGTGGATAGCGGTTTGACTCACGGGG
ATTTCCAAGTCTCCACCCCATTGACGTCAATGGGAGTTTGTTTTGGCACCAAAATCAACGGGACTTTCCA
AAATGTCGTAACAACTCCGCCCCATTGACGCAAATGGGCGGTAGGCGTGTACGGTGGGAGGTCTATATAA
GCAGAGCTGGTTTAGTGAACCGTCAGATCCGCTAGCGCTACCGGTCGCCACCATGGTGAGCAAGGGCGAG
GAGGATAACATGGCCATCATCAAGGAGTTCATGCGCTTCAAGGTGCACATGGAGGGCTCCGTGAACGGCC
ACGAGTTCGAGATCGAGGGCGAGGGCGAGGGCCGCCCCTACGAGGGCACCCAGACCGCCAAGCTGAAGGT
GACCAAGGGTGGCCCCCTGCCCTTCGCCTGGGACATCCTGTCCCCTCAGTTCATGTACGGCTCCAAGGCC
TACGTGAAGCACCCCGCCGACATCCCCGACTACTTGAAGCTGTCCTTCCCCGAGGGCTTCAAGTGGGAGC
GCGTGATGAACTTCGAGGACGGCGGCGTGGTGACCGTGACCCAGGACTCCTCCCTGCAGGACGGCGAGTT
CATCTACAAGGTGAAGCTGCGCGGCACCAACTTCCCCTCCGACGGCCCCGTAATGCAGAAGAAGACCATG
GGCTGGGAGGCCTCCTCCGAGCGGATGTACCCCGAGGACGGCGCCCTGAAGGGCGAGATCAAGCAGAGGC
TGAAGCTGAAGGACGGCGGCCACTACGACGCTGAGGTCAAGACCACCTACAAGGCCAAGAAGCCCGTGCA
GCTGCCCGGCGCCTACAACGTCAACATCAAGTTGGACATCACCTCCCACAACGAGGACTACACCATCGTG
GAACAGTACGAACGCGCCGAGGGCCGCCACTCCACCGGCGGCATGGACGAGCTGTACAAGTCCGGACTCA
GATCTATGGTCTCACAGTCTACAGTCCGCCAGGATTCACCAGTGGAGCCTTGGGAGGGTATTTCAGATCA
TTCAGGTATCATTGACGGCAGCCCTAGACTGCTGAACACTGACCACCCTCCCTGCCAGCTGGACATCCGC
CTGATGAGGCACAAGGCCGTGTGGATCAACCCTCAGGACGTGCAGCAGCAGCCACAGGACCTCCAGTCTC
AGGTGCCCGCCGCTGGAAACTCCGGCACCCACTTCGTGACTGATGCTGCTTCTCCTAGCGGTCCCTCCCC
TTCTTGCCTGGGCGACAGCCTGGCTGAAACCACCCTGTCTGAAGATACTACTGACTCTGTGGGAAGCGCC
TCCCCACACGGTAGCTCCGAGAAGTCTAGCTCCTTCTCCCTGTCTAGCACCGAAGTGCACATGGTGCGCC
CCGGATACAGCCACCGCGTGAGCCTGCCTACCTCTCCAGGTATCCTGGCTACCTCCCCATACCCCGAAAC
CGACAGCGCCTTCTTCGAGCCTTCTCACCTGACCTCCGCCGCTGACGAGGGTGCTGTGCAGGTGAGCCGC
AGGACCATCTCCTCTAACTCTTTCAGCCCAGAAGTGTTCGTGCTGCCCGTGGACGTGGAGAAGGAAAACG
CTCACTTCTACGTGGCCGACATGATCATCAGCGCCATGGAGAAGATGAAGTGCAACATCCTGTCCCAGCA
GCAGACCGAGTCCTGGTCTAAGGAAGTGTCTGGCCTGCTGGGAAGCGACCAGCCTGACTCCGAGATGACC
TTCGACACCAACATCAAGCAGGAATCTGGAAGCTCCACCTCTAGCTACTCTGGTTACGAGGGTTGTGCCG
TGCTCCAGGTGAGCCCAGTGACCGAAACCAGAACCTACCACGACGTGAAGGAAATCTGCAAGTGCGACGT
GGACGAGTTCGTGATCCTGGAACTGGGTGACTTCAACGACATCACCGAAACCTGCTCCTGCTCCTGCTCC
AGCAGCAAGTCCGTGACCTACGAACCCGACTTCAACTCTGCTGAGCTGCTGGCCAAGGAACTGTACCGCG
TGTTCCAGAAGTGCTGGATTCTGTCTGTGGTGAACAGCCAGCTGGCTGGCTCTCTGAGCGCCGCCGGCAG
CATCGTGGTGAACGAGGAATGCGTGAGGAAGGACTTCGAGTCCTCTATGAACGTGGTGCAGGAAATCAAG
TTCAAGTCTCGCATCAGGGGCACCGAGGACTGGGCTCCACCCCGCTTCCAGATCATCTTCAACATCCACC
CTCCACTGAAGAGGGACCTGGTGGTGGCCGCTCAGAACTTCTTCTGCGCTGGTTGTGGAACCCCTGTGGA
GCCTAAGTTCGTGAAGAGACTGCGTTACTGCGAATACCTGGGAAAGTACTTCTGCGACTGCTGCCACTCC
TACGCTGAGTCTTGCATCCCAGCCCGCATCCTGATGATGTGGGACTTCAAGAAGTACTACGTGTCCAACT
TCTCTAAGCAGCTGCTGGACAGCATCTGGCACCAGCCCATCTTCAACCTGCTGAGCATCGGACAGTCCCT
GTACGCCAAGGCTAAGGAACTGGACAGAGTGAAGGAGATCCAGGAACAGCTGTTCCACATCAAGAACCTG
CTGAAGACCTGCCGTTTCGCCAACTCTGCTCTGAAGGAGTTCGAGCAGGTGCCTGGCCACCTGACCGACG
AGCTGCACCTGTTCAGCCTGGAAGACCTGGTGAGAATCAAGAAGGGCCTGCTGGCTCCACTGCTGAAGGA
CATCCTGAAGGCCAGCCTGGCTCACGTGGCTGGATGTGAGCTGTGCCAGGGCAAGGGCTTCATCTGCGAG
TTCTGCCAGAACACCACCGTGATCTTCCCCTTCCAGACTGCTACCTGCCGCACCTGCTCCGCCTGCAAAG
CTTGCTTCCACAAGCAGTGCTTCCAGAGCAGCGAGTGCCCTAGATGTGCCCGTATTACTGCTCGTAGAAA
ACTCCTGGAAAGTGTCGCCTCCGCCGCCACCTAGGTCGACGGTACCGCGGGCCCGGGATCCACCGGATCT
AGATAACTGATCATAATCAGCCATACCACATTTGTAGAGGTTTTACTTGCTTTAAAAAACCTCCCACACC
TCCCCCTGAACCTGAAACATAAAATGAATGCAATTGTTGTTGTTAACTTGTTTATTGCAGCTTATAATGG
TTACAAATAAAGCAATAGCATCACAAATTTCACAAATAAAGCATTTTTTTCACTGCATTCTAGTTGTGGT
TTGTCCAAACTCATCAATGTATCTTAACGCGTAAATTGTAAGCGTTAATATTTTGTTAAAATTCGCGTTA
AATTTTTGTTAAATCAGCTCATTTTTTAACCAATAGGCCGAAATCGGCAAAATCCCTTATAAATCAAAAG
AATAGACCGAGATAGGGT
[37 nt withheld, positions 3729-3765]
AAAGAACGTGGACTCCAACGTCAAAGG
[49 nt withheld, positions 3793-3841]
T
[91 nt withheld, positions 3843-3933]
G
[124 nt withheld, positions 3935-4058]
CAGGTGGCACTTTTCGGGGAAATGTGCGCGGAACCCCTATTTGTTTATTTTTCTAAATACATTCAAATAT
GTATCCGCTCATGAGACAATAACCCTGATAAATGCTTCAATAATATTGAAAAAGGAAGAGTCCTGAGGCG
GAAAGAACCAGCTGTGGAATGTGTGTCAGTTAGGGTGTGGAAAGTCCCCAGGCTCCCCAGCAGGCAGAAG
TATGCAAAGCATGCATCTCAATTAGTCAGCAACCAGGTGTGGAAAGTCCCCAGGCTCCCCAGCAGGCAGA
AGTATGCAAAGCATGCATCTCAATTAGTCAGCAACCATAGTCCCGCCCCTAACTCCGCCCATCCCGCCCC
TAACTCCGCCCAGTTCCGCCCATTCTCCGCCCCATGGCTGACTAATTTTTTTTATTTATGCAGAGGCCGA
GGCCGCCTCGGCCTCTGAGCTATTCCAGAAGTAGTGAGGAGGCTTTTTTGGAGGCCTAGGCTTTTGCAAA
GATCGATCAAGAGACAGGATGAGGATCGTTTCGCATGATTGAACAAGATGGATTGCACGCAGGTTCTCCG
GCCGCTTGGGTGGAGAGGCTATTCGGCTATGACTGGGCACAACAGACAATCGGCTGCTCTGATGCCGCCG
TGTTCCGGCTGTCAGCGCAGGGGCGCCCGGTTCTTTTTGTCAAGACCGACCTGTCCGGTGCCCTGAATGA
ACTGCAAGACGAGGCAGCGCGGCTATCGTGGCTGGCCACGACGGGCGTTCCTTGCGCAGCTGTGCTCGAC
GTTGTCACTGAAGCGGGAAGGGACTGGCTGCTATTGGGCGAAGTGCCGGGGCAGGATCTCCTGTCATCTC
ACCTTGCTCCTGCCGAGAAAGTATCCATCATGGCTGATGCAATGCGGCGGCTGCATACGCTTGATCCGGC
TACCTGCCCATTCGACCACCAAGCGAAACATCGCATCGAGCGAGCACGTACTCGGATGGAAGCCGGTCTT
GTCGATCAGGATGATCTGGACGAAGAGCATCAGGGGCTCGCGCCAGCCGAACTGTTCGCCAGGCTCAAGG
CGAGCATGCCCGACGGCGAGGATCTCGTCGTGACCCATGGCGATGCCTGCTTGCCGAATATCATGGTGGA
AAATGGCCGCTTTTCTGGATTCATCGACTGTGGCCGGCTGGGTGTGGCGGACCGCTATCAGGACATAGCG
TTGGCTACCCGTGATATTGCTGAAGAGCTTGGCGGCGAATGGGCTGACCGCTTCCTCGTGCTTTACGGTA
TCGCCGCTCCCGATTCGCAGCGCATCGCCTTCTATCGCCTTCTTGACGAGTTCTTCTGAGCGGGACTCTG
GGGTTCGAAATGACCGACCAAGCGACGCCCAACCTGCCATCACGAGATTTCGATTCCACCGCCGCCTTCT
ATGAAAGGTTGGGCTTCGGAATCGTTTTCCGGGACGCCGGCTGGATGATCCTCCAGCGCGGGGATCTCAT
GCTGGAGTTCTTCGCCCACCCTAGGGGGAGGCTAACTGAAACACGGAAGGAGACAATACCGGAAGGAACC
CGCGCTATGACGGCAATAAAAAGACAGAATAAAACGCACGGTGTTGGGTCGTTTGTTCATAAACGCGGGG
TTCGGTCCCAGGGCTGGCACTCTGTCGATACCCCACCGAGACCCCATTGGGGCCAATACGCCCGCGTTTC
TTCCTTTTCCCCACCCCACCCCCCAAGTTCGGGTGAAGGCCCAGGGCTCGCAGCCAACGTCGGGGCGGCA
GGCCCTGCCATAGCCTCAGGTTACTCATATATACTTTAGATTGATTTAAAACTTCATTTTTAATTTAAAA
GGATCTAGGTGAAGATCCTTTTTGATAATCTCATGACCAAAATCCCTTAACGTGAGTTTTCGTTCCACTG
AGCGTCAGACCCCGTAGAAAAGATCAAAGGATCTTCTTGAGATCCTTTTTTTCTGCGCGTAATCTGCTGC
TTGCAAACAAAAAAACCACCGCTACCAGCGGTGGTTTGTTTGCCGGATCAAGAGCTACCAACTCTTTTTC
CGAAGGTAACTGGCTTCAGCAGAGCGCAGATACCAAATACTGTTCTTCTAGTGTAGCCGTAGTTAGGCCA
CCACTTCAAGAACTCTGTAGCACCGCCTACATACCTCGCTCTGCTAATCCTGTTACCAGTGGCTGCTGCC
AGTGGCGATAAGTCGTGTCTTACCGGGTTGGACTCAAGACGATAGTTACCGGATAAGGCGCAGCGGTCGG
GCTGAACGGGGGGTTCGTGCACACAGCCCAGCTTGGAGCGAACGACCTACACCGAACTGAGATACCTACA
GCGTGAGCTATGAGAAAGCGCCACGCTTCCCGAAGGGAGAAAGGCGGACAGGTATCCGGTAAGCGGCAGG
GTCGGAACAGGAGAGCGCACGAGGGAGCTTCCAGGGGGAAACGCCTGGTATCTTTATAGTCCTGTCGGGT
TTCGCCACCTCTGACTTGAGCGTCGATTTTTGTGATGCTCGTCAGGGGGGCGGAGCCTATGGAAAAACGC
CAGCAACGCGGCCTTTTTACGGTTCCTGGCCTTTTGCTGGCCTTTTGCTCACATGTTCTTTCCTGCGTTA
TCCCCTGATTCTGTGGATAACCGTATTACCGCCATGCAT
