Features (pLannotate 1.2.2; 15 found; start..end, strand, type, name):
     61..364     +  enhancer       CMV enhancer: human cytomegalovirus immediate early enhancer
    365..568     +  promoter       CMV promoter: human cytomegalovirus (CMV) immediate early promoter
    613..1320    +  CDS            mCherry: mCherry is a basic (constitutively fluorescent) red fluorescent protein published in 2004, derived from Discosoma sp.. It is reported to be a very rapidly-maturing monomer with low acid sensitivity.
   1336..3321    +  CDS            RUBCNL: PACER_HUMAN - Also known as C13orf18 From Homo sapiens (Human).
   3325..3351    +  misc_feature   MCS (fragment): multiple cloning site
   3368..3452    +  CDS            large T antigen (fragment): large T antigen from SV40 (simian virus 40)
   3475..3596    +  polyA_signal   SV40 poly(A) signal: SV40 polyadenylation signal
   3630..4058    -  rep_origin     f1 ori (sequence partly withheld): f1 bacteriophage origin of replication; arrow indicates direction of (+) strand synthesis
   4085..4189    +  promoter       AmpR promoter: bla
   4191..4548    +  promoter       SV40 promoter: SV40 enhancer and early promoter
   4583..5377    +  CDS            NeoR/KanR: aminoglycoside phosphotransferase from Tn5; aph(3')-II (or nptII); confers resistance to neomycin, kanamycin, and G418 (Geneticin®)
   5398..5550    +  CDS            ble (fragment): BLE_KLEPN - Experimental evidence at protein level: Swiss-Prot protein existence level 1. Binding protein with a strong affinity to the bleomycin family of antibiotics. Binds to CL990; an antimitotic-antibiotic compound. From Klebsiella pneumoniae.
   5609..5656    +  polyA_signal   HSV TK poly(A) signal: herpes simplex virus thymidine kinase polyadenylation signal (Cole and Stacy, 1985)
   5747..5763    -  polyA_signal   bGH poly(A) signal (fragment): bovine growth hormone polyadenylation signal
   5985..6573    +  rep_origin     ori: high-copy-number ColE1/pMB1/pBR322/pUC origin of replication
>Addgene plasmid #216699 | pmCherryC1-Pacer K534N, R623T | addgene full sequence | sequence record 429273 | Addgene NGS Result
TAGTTATTAATAGTAATCAATTACGGGGTCATTAGTTCATAGCCCATATATGGAGTTCCGCGTTACATAA
CTTACGGTAAATGGCCCGCCTGGCTGACCGCCCAACGACCCCCGCCCATTGACGTCAATAATGACGTATG
TTCCCATAGTAACGCCAATAGGGACTTTCCATTGACGTCAATGGGTGGAGTATTTACGGTAAACTGCCCA
CTTGGCAGTACATCAAGTGTATCATATGCCAAGTACGCCCCCTATTGACGTCAATGACGGTAAATGGCCC
GCCTGGCATTATGCCCAGTACATGACCTTATGGGACTTTCCTACTTGGCAGTACATCTACGTATTAGTCA
TCGCTATTACCATGGTGATGCGGTTTTGGCAGTACATCAATGGGCGTGGATAGCGGTTTGACTCACGGGG
ATTTCCAAGTCTCCACCCCATTGACGTCAATGGGAGTTTGTTTTGGCACCAAAATCAACGGGACTTTCCA
AAATGTCGTAACAACTCCGCCCCATTGACGCAAATGGGCGGTAGGCGTGTACGGTGGGAGGTCTATATAA
GCAGAGCTGGTTTAGTGAACCGTCAGATCCGCTAGCGCTACCGGTCGCCACCATGGTGAGCAAGGGCGAG
GAGGATAACATGGCCATCATCAAGGAGTTCATGCGCTTCAAGGTGCACATGGAGGGCTCCGTGAACGGCC
ACGAGTTCGAGATCGAGGGCGAGGGCGAGGGCCGCCCCTACGAGGGCACCCAGACCGCCAAGCTGAAGGT
GACCAAGGGTGGCCCCCTGCCCTTCGCCTGGGACATCCTGTCCCCTCAGTTCATGTACGGCTCCAAGGCC
TACGTGAAGCACCCCGCCGACATCCCCGACTACTTGAAGCTGTCCTTCCCCGAGGGCTTCAAGTGGGAGC
GCGTGATGAACTTCGAGGACGGCGGCGTGGTGACCGTGACCCAGGACTCCTCCCTGCAGGACGGCGAGTT
CATCTACAAGGTGAAGCTGCGCGGCACCAACTTCCCCTCCGACGGCCCCGTAATGCAGAAGAAGACCATG
GGCTGGGAGGCCTCCTCCGAGCGGATGTACCCCGAGGACGGCGCCCTGAAGGGCGAGATCAAGCAGAGGC
TGAAGCTGAAGGACGGCGGCCACTACGACGCTGAGGTCAAGACCACCTACAAGGCCAAGAAGCCCGTGCA
GCTGCCCGGCGCCTACAACGTCAACATCAAGTTGGACATCACCTCCCACAACGAGGACTACACCATCGTG
GAACAGTACGAACGCGCCGAGGGCCGCCACTCCACCGGCGGCATGGACGAGCTGTACAAGTCCGGACTCA
GATCTATGGTCTCACAGTCTACAGTCCGCCAGGATTCACCAGTGGAGCCTTGGGAGGGTATTTCAGATCA
TTCAGGTATCATTGACGGCAGCCCTAGACTGCTGAACACTGACCACCCTCCCTGCCAGCTGGACATCCGC
CTGATGAGGCACAAGGCCGTGTGGATCAACCCTCAGGACGTGCAGCAGCAGCCACAGGACCTCCAGTCTC
AGGTGCCCGCCGCTGGAAACTCCGGCACCCACTTCGTGACTGATGCTGCTTCTCCTAGCGGTCCCTCCCC
TTCTTGCCTGGGCGACAGCCTGGCTGAAACCACCCTGTCTGAAGATACTACTGACTCTGTGGGAAGCGCC
TCCCCACACGGTAGCTCCGAGAAGTCTAGCTCCTTCTCCCTGTCTAGCACCGAAGTGCACATGGTGCGCC
CCGGATACAGCCACCGCGTGAGCCTGCCTACCTCTCCAGGTATCCTGGCTACCTCCCCATACCCCGAAAC
CGACAGCGCCTTCTTCGAGCCTTCTCACCTGACCTCCGCCGCTGACGAGGGTGCTGTGCAGGTGAGCCGC
AGGACCATCTCCTCTAACTCTTTCAGCCCAGAAGTGTTCGTGCTGCCCGTGGACGTGGAGAAGGAAAACG
CTCACTTCTACGTGGCCGACATGATCATCAGCGCCATGGAGAAGATGAAGTGCAACATCCTGTCCCAGCA
GCAGACCGAGTCCTGGTCTAAGGAAGTGTCTGGCCTGCTGGGAAGCGACCAGCCTGACTCCGAGATGACC
TTCGACACCAACATCAAGCAGGAATCTGGAAGCTCCACCTCTAGCTACTCTGGTTACGAGGGTTGTGCCG
TGCTCCAGGTGAGCCCAGTGACCGAAACCAGAACCTACCACGACGTGAAGGAAATCTGCAAGTGCGACGT
GGACGAGTTCGTGATCCTGGAACTGGGTGACTTCAACGACATCACCGAAACCTGCTCCTGCTCCTGCTCC
AGCAGCAAGTCCGTGACCTACGAACCCGACTTCAACTCTGCTGAGCTGCTGGCCAAGGAACTGTACCGCG
TGTTCCAGAAGTGCTGGATTCTGTCTGTGGTGAACAGCCAGCTGGCTGGCTCTCTGAGCGCCGCCGGCAG
CATCGTGGTGAACGAGGAATGCGTGAGGAAGGACTTCGAGTCCTCTATGAACGTGGTGCAGGAAATCAAG
TTCAAGTCTCGCATCAGGGGCACCGAGGACTGGGCTCCACCCCGCTTCCAGATCATCTTCAACATCCACC
CTCCACTGAAGAGGGACCTGGTGGTGGCCGCTCAGAACTTCTTCTGCGCTGGTTGTGGAACCCCTGTGGA
GCCTAAGTTCGTGAAGAGACTGCGTTACTGCGAATACCTGGGAAAGTACTTCTGCGACTGCTGCCACTCC
TACGCTGAGTCTTGCATCCCAGCCCGCATCCTGATGATGTGGGACTTCAAGAAGTACTACGTGTCCAACT
TCTCTAAGCAGCTGCTGGACAGCATCTGGCACCAGCCCATCTTCAACCTGCTGAGCATCGGACAGTCCCT
GTACGCCAAGGCTAAGGAACTGGACAGAGTGAAGGAGATCCAGGAACAGCTGTTCCACATCAAGAACCTG
CTGAAGACCTGCCGTTTCGCCAACTCTGCTCTGAAGGAGTTCGAGCAGGTGCCTGGCCACCTGACCGACG
AGCTGCACCTGTTCAGCCTGGAAGACCTGGTGAGAATCAAGAAGGGCCTGCTGGCTCCACTGCTGAAGGA
CATCCTGAAGGCCAGCCTGGCTCACGTGGCTGGATGTGAGCTGTGCCAGGGCAAGGGCTTCATCTGCGAG
TTCTGCCAGAACACCACCGTGATCTTCCCCTTCCAGACTGCTACCTGCCGCACCTGCTCCGCCTGCCGCG
CTTGCTTCCACAAGCAGTGCTTCCAGAGCAGCGAGTGCCCTAGATGTGCCCGTATTACTGCTCGTAGAAA
ACTCCTGGAAAGTGTCGCCTCCGCCGCCACCTAGGTCGACGGTACCGCGGGCCCGGGATCCACCGGATCT
AGATAACTGATCATAATCAGCCATACCACATTTGTAGAGGTTTTACTTGCTTTAAAAAACCTCCCACACC
TCCCCCTGAACCTGAAACATAAAATGAATGCAATTGTTGTTGTTAACTTGTTTATTGCAGCTTATAATGG
TTACAAATAAAGCAATAGCATCACAAATTTCACAAATAAAGCATTTTTTTCACTGCATTCTAGTTGTGGT
TTGTCCAAACTCATCAATGTATCTTAACGCGTAAATTGTAAGCGTTAATATTTTGTTAAAATTCGCGTTA
AATTTTTGTTAAATCAGCTCATTTTTTAACCAATAGGCCGAAATCGGCAAAATCCCTTATAAATCAAAAG
AATAGACCGAGATAGGGT
[37 nt withheld, positions 3729-3765]
AAAGAACGTGGACTCCAACGTCAAAGG
[49 nt withheld, positions 3793-3841]
T
[91 nt withheld, positions 3843-3933]
G
[124 nt withheld, positions 3935-4058]
CAGGTGGCACTTTTCGGGGAAATGTGCGCGGAACCCCTATTTGTTTATTTTTCTAAATACATTCAAATAT
GTATCCGCTCATGAGACAATAACCCTGATAAATGCTTCAATAATATTGAAAAAGGAAGAGTCCTGAGGCG
GAAAGAACCAGCTGTGGAATGTGTGTCAGTTAGGGTGTGGAAAGTCCCCAGGCTCCCCAGCAGGCAGAAG
TATGCAAAGCATGCATCTCAATTAGTCAGCAACCAGGTGTGGAAAGTCCCCAGGCTCCCCAGCAGGCAGA
AGTATGCAAAGCATGCATCTCAATTAGTCAGCAACCATAGTCCCGCCCCTAACTCCGCCCATCCCGCCCC
TAACTCCGCCCAGTTCCGCCCATTCTCCGCCCCATGGCTGACTAATTTTTTTTATTTATGCAGAGGCCGA
GGCCGCCTCGGCCTCTGAGCTATTCCAGAAGTAGTGAGGAGGCTTTTTTGGAGGCCTAGGCTTTTGCAAA
GATCGATCAAGAGACAGGATGAGGATCGTTTCGCATGATTGAACAAGATGGATTGCACGCAGGTTCTCCG
GCCGCTTGGGTGGAGAGGCTATTCGGCTATGACTGGGCACAACAGACAATCGGCTGCTCTGATGCCGCCG
TGTTCCGGCTGTCAGCGCAGGGGCGCCCGGTTCTTTTTGTCAAGACCGACCTGTCCGGTGCCCTGAATGA
ACTGCAAGACGAGGCAGCGCGGCTATCGTGGCTGGCCACGACGGGCGTTCCTTGCGCAGCTGTGCTCGAC
GTTGTCACTGAAGCGGGAAGGGACTGGCTGCTATTGGGCGAAGTGCCGGGGCAGGATCTCCTGTCATCTC
ACCTTGCTCCTGCCGAGAAAGTATCCATCATGGCTGATGCAATGCGGCGGCTGCATACGCTTGATCCGGC
TACCTGCCCATTCGACCACCAAGCGAAACATCGCATCGAGCGAGCACGTACTCGGATGGAAGCCGGTCTT
GTCGATCAGGATGATCTGGACGAAGAGCATCAGGGGCTCGCGCCAGCCGAACTGTTCGCCAGGCTCAAGG
CGAGCATGCCCGACGGCGAGGATCTCGTCGTGACCCATGGCGATGCCTGCTTGCCGAATATCATGGTGGA
AAATGGCCGCTTTTCTGGATTCATCGACTGTGGCCGGCTGGGTGTGGCGGACCGCTATCAGGACATAGCG
TTGGCTACCCGTGATATTGCTGAAGAGCTTGGCGGCGAATGGGCTGACCGCTTCCTCGTGCTTTACGGTA
TCGCCGCTCCCGATTCGCAGCGCATCGCCTTCTATCGCCTTCTTGACGAGTTCTTCTGAGCGGGACTCTG
GGGTTCGAAATGACCGACCAAGCGACGCCCAACCTGCCATCACGAGATTTCGATTCCACCGCCGCCTTCT
ATGAAAGGTTGGGCTTCGGAATCGTTTTCCGGGACGCCGGCTGGATGATCCTCCAGCGCGGGGATCTCAT
GCTGGAGTTCTTCGCCCACCCTAGGGGGAGGCTAACTGAAACACGGAAGGAGACAATACCGGAAGGAACC
CGCGCTATGACGGCAATAAAAAGACAGAATAAAACGCACGGTGTTGGGTCGTTTGTTCATAAACGCGGGG
TTCGGTCCCAGGGCTGGCACTCTGTCGATACCCCACCGAGACCCCATTGGGGCCAATACGCCCGCGTTTC
TTCCTTTTCCCCACCCCACCCCCCAAGTTCGGGTGAAGGCCCAGGGCTCGCAGCCAACGTCGGGGCGGCA
GGCCCTGCCATAGCCTCAGGTTACTCATATATACTTTAGATTGATTTAAAACTTCATTTTTAATTTAAAA
GGATCTAGGTGAAGATCCTTTTTGATAATCTCATGACCAAAATCCCTTAACGTGAGTTTTCGTTCCACTG
AGCGTCAGACCCCGTAGAAAAGATCAAAGGATCTTCTTGAGATCCTTTTTTTCTGCGCGTAATCTGCTGC
TTGCAAACAAAAAAACCACCGCTACCAGCGGTGGTTTGTTTGCCGGATCAAGAGCTACCAACTCTTTTTC
CGAAGGTAACTGGCTTCAGCAGAGCGCAGATACCAAATACTGTTCTTCTAGTGTAGCCGTAGTTAGGCCA
CCACTTCAAGAACTCTGTAGCACCGCCTACATACCTCGCTCTGCTAATCCTGTTACCAGTGGCTGCTGCC
AGTGGCGATAAGTCGTGTCTTACCGGGTTGGACTCAAGACGATAGTTACCGGATAAGGCGCAGCGGTCGG
GCTGAACGGGGGGTTCGTGCACACAGCCCAGCTTGGAGCGAACGACCTACACCGAACTGAGATACCTACA
GCGTGAGCTATGAGAAAGCGCCACGCTTCCCGAAGGGAGAAAGGCGGACAGGTATCCGGTAAGCGGCAGG
GTCGGAACAGGAGAGCGCACGAGGGAGCTTCCAGGGGGAAACGCCTGGTATCTTTATAGTCCTGTCGGGT
TTCGCCACCTCTGACTTGAGCGTCGATTTTTGTGATGCTCGTCAGGGGGGCGGAGCCTATGGAAAAACGC
CAGCAACGCGGCCTTTTTACGGTTCCTGGCCTTTTGCTGGCCTTTTGCTCACATGTTCTTTCCTGCGTTA
TCCCCTGATTCTGTGGATAACCGTATTACCGCCATGCAT
